>Addgene plasmid #81172 | pMT-Hrp48-ADARcd-V5 | addgene full sequence | sequence record 194903 | Addgene NGS Result
AATTCGTTGCAGGACAGGATGTGGTGCCCGATGTGACTAGCTCTTTGCTGCAGGCCGTCCTATCCTCTGG
TTCCGATAAGAGACCCAGAACTCCGGCCCCCCACCGCCCACCGCCACCCCCATACATATGTGGTACGCAA
GTAAGAGTGCCTGCGCATGCCCCATGTGCCCCACCAAGAGCTTTGCATCCCATACAAGTCCCCAAAGTGG
AGAACCGAACCAATTCTTCGCGGGCAGAACAAAAGCTTCTGCACACGTCTCCACTCGAATTTGGAGCCGG
CCGGCGTGTGCAAAAGAGGTGAATCGAACGAAAGACCCGTGTGTAAAGCCGCGTTTCCAAAATGTATAAA
ACCGAGAGCATCTGGCCAATGTGCATCAGTTGTGGTCAGCAGCAAAATCAAGTGAATCATCTCAGTGCAA
CTAAAGGGGGGATCTAGATCGGGGTACCTCGAAGGCCGCCATATGCTAGCAATGGAGGAAGACGAGAGGG
GCAAACTTTTTGTGGGCGGTCTATCCTGGGAGACGACGCAGGAGAACCTGTCGCGCTACTTCTGCCGCTT
CGGGGACATCATTGACTGTGTGGTGATGAAGAACAACGAGAGCGGCAGGTCGCGCGGCTTTGGCTTCGTT
ACCTTCGCCGATCCCACCAACGTCAACCACGTGCTGCAGAACGGACCGCACACGCTCGACGGTCGCACCA
TCGACCCCAAGCCGTGCAATCCGCGCACTCTGCAGAAACCGAAGAAGGGCGGCGGCTACAAGGTCTTCCT
GGGTGGCCTGCCCTCGAACGTCACCGAGACCGATCTGCGGACCTTCTTTAACCGCTACGGCAAGGTCACC
GAGGTGGTTATCATGTACGACCAGGAGAAGAAGAAGTCCCGCGGCTTCGGCTTTCTCTCCTTCGAGGAGG
AGTCCTCCGTTGAGCACGTGACCAACGAGCGGTACATCAATCTGAATGGCAAGCAGGTCGAAATCAAGAA
GGCCGAGCCTCGTGATGGATCTGGCGGCCAAAACTCCAACAACAGTACCGTGGGAGGCGCCTATGGCAAG
CTTGGTAACGAGTGCAGCCACTGGGGACCGCACCATGCTCCCATCAACATGATGCAGGGCCAGAATGGCC
AGATGGGTGGACCGCCGCTGAATATGCCCATTGGAGCGCCGAATATGATGCCTGGCTATCAGGGTTGGGG
CACCTCGCCGCAGCAGCAACAATACGGCTACGGCAACAGTGGCCCAGGATCGTACCAGGGATGGGGAGCT
CCACCAGGACCCCAGGGACCACCACCGCAGTGGTCGAACTACGCTGGACCTCAGCAGACGCAGGGCTACG
GCGGATACGACATGTATAACTCGACGTCGACCGGAGCTCCTTCGGGACCATCGGGCGGCGGCAGCTGGAA
CTCGTGGAACATGCCACCTAACTCTGCCGGACCCACTGGGGCACCAGGAGCCGGAGCGGGCACCGCCACT
GACATGTACTCGCGTGCTCAAGCCTGGGCGACGGGCGGTCCCTCGACCACTGGACCAGTGGGCGGCATGC
CCCGGACCGGACCCGGTAATTCGGCCTCCAAGTCTGGCTCTGAGTACGACTACGGCGGCTATGGATCCGG
GTACGACTACGACTACAGCAACTATGTGAAGCAGGAGGGCGCCTCGAACTACGGAGCAGGGCCGCGATCA
GCGTACGGCAACGACAGCTCCACGCAGCCACCCTATGCAACCTCGCAGGCTGTAGCGGCCGCCACCGCGG
TGGACTACAGTCCAATGGTGGTGCCACAGAAGAACGTACCCCTGCCAATCGACGACAAGTCGTCATCGAT
GGAGTTGCCTCAGATACACGCGGATACGATTGGTCGGTTGGTCTTAGAAAAGTTCATGGAAGTAATCAAG
GGCCAGGAGGCTTACTCGCGTCGAAAGGTATTAGCGGGCATTGTAATGACTGAAAACATGAATTTTTGTG
AAGCCAAAGTTATTTCAGTTTCGACGGGCACCAAGTGTGTCAGCGGTGAGCATATGAGTGTGAACGGAGC
TGTCCTAAATGATTCCCATGCTGAAATAGTCTCCAGGCGTTGTCTCCTCAAATATTTATATGCACAGCTG
GACCTTCAGTGCAATCAGGCCACAGCATATCAGTCGATTTTCGTGAGGAATACTGATGGGCAATACCCTT
ATAAACTAAAATCCGGGGTACATTTCCATTTGTATATAAATACAGCACCTTGTGGGGATGCACGGATATT
TAGTCCTCACGAAAACGACACTGGTGTTGATAAACATCCAAATAGAAAAGCTCGAGGCCAGCTGCGCACC
AAAATCGAGTCCGGTGAGGGGACGATTCCAGTGAAAAGCAGTGATGGTATCCAGACGTGGGATGGCGTAT
TGCAGGTAACCCGATTGGGCGGTTGCTATTAGATCGTGGTAAACCATCAACATTACAACATTTATGACTT
TTGTGCAGGGCCAACGCCTGCTAACAATGTCGTGCTCGGATAAAATTGCCCGTTGGAACATCGTGGGCAT
CCAAGGCTCACTATTGTCTTCCATAATTGAACCGGTGTACCTGCATTCGATTGTGCTGGGAAGCCTGTTG
CATCCGGAGCACATGTACCGCGCAGTTTGCGGCCGAATTGAGAAGTCCATTCAAGGCCTGCCACCGCCGT
ACCATCTGAACAAGCCGCGCCTGGCACTAGTCACTTCGGCCGAGCCGCGGAATCAGGCCAAGGCTCCCAA
CTTCGGGATCAATTGGACCATTGGGGACACCGAGCTGGAAGTGGTGAACTCGCTAACCGGTCGAACCATT
GGCGGCCAGGTGTCTCGCATCACAAAGCAGGCGTTTTTCGTTAAGTATGGATTTCTAATGGCAAACTTGC
CCGGTATTTTAGTCCGCAAAGTAACCACTGACTATGGGCAAACCAAAGCTAACGTTAAGGACTATCAGGT
GAGTGTTTATATGCTGGATCATTTGAGGATATGCATCAAATTGTTTGCCACATCTGTTCTTGTAGATCGC
AAAGCTAGAATTGTTCTCTGCATTCAAGCGAGAAGACCTTGGCAGCTGGCTGAAGAAACCCATTGAACAA
GACGAGTTCGGTCTTGCCGAATCTAGAGGGCCCTTCGAAGGTAAGCCTATCCCTAACCCTCTCCTCGGTC
TCGATTCTACGCGTACCGGTCATCATCACCATCACCATTGAGTTTAAACCCGCTGATCAGCCTCGACTGT
GCCTTCTAAGATCCAGACATGATAAGATACATTGATGAGTTTGGACAAACCACAACTAGAATGCAGTGAA
AAAAATGCTTTATTTGTGAAATTTGTGATGCTATTGCTTTATTTGTAACCATTATAAGCTGCAATAAACA
AGTTAACAACAACAATTGCATTCATTTTATGTTTCAGGTTCAGGGGGAGGTGTGGGAGGTTTTTTAAAGC
AAGTAAAACCTCTACAAATGTGGTATGGCTGATTATGATCAGTCGACCTGCAGGCATGCAAGCTTGGCGT
AATCATGGTCATAGCTGTTTCCTGTGTGAAATTGTTATCCGCTCACAATTCCACACAACATACGAGCCGG
AAGCATAAAGTGTAAAGCCTGGGGTGCCTAATGAGTGAGCTAACTCACATTAATTGCGTTGCGCTCACTG
CCCGCTTTCCAGTCGGGAAACCTGTCGTGCCAGCTGCATTAATGAATCGGCCAACGCGCGGGGAGAGGCG
GTTTGCGTATTGGGCGCTCTTCCGCTATCCGGTGCGTGGTGGTTTCATGCTTCTGGGAACGGCAAATGGG
TTTAGGATTGGGAACCCCTCATCATCTGTTGGAATATACTATTCAACCTACAAAAGTAACGTTAAACAAC
ACTACTTTATATTTGATATGAATGGCCACACCTTTTATGCCATAAAACATATTGTAAGAGAATACCACTC
TTTTTATTCCTTCTTTCCTTCTTGTACGTTTTTTGCTGTAAGTAGGTCGTGGTGCTGGTGTTGCAGTTGA
AATAACTTAAAATATAAATCATAAAACTCAAACATAAACTTGACTATTTATTTATTTATTAAGAAAGGAA
ATATAAATTGTAAATTACAACAGGTTCCCTTTATGCGAAGGGATGGCCAAGCCTTTGTCTCAAGAAGAAT
CCACCCTCATTGAAAGAGCAACGGCTACAATCAACAGCATCCCCATCTCTGAAGACTACAGCGTCGCCAG
CGCAGCTCTCTCTAGCGACGGCCGCATCTTCACTGGTGTCAATGTATATCATTTTACTGGGGGACCTTGC
GCAGAACTCGTGGTGCTGGGCACTGCTGCTGCTGCGGCAGCTGGCAACCTGACTTGTATCGTCGCGATCG
GAAATGAGAACAGGGGCATCTTGAGCCCCTGCGGACGGTGCCGACAGGTTCTTCTCGATCTGCATCCTGG
GATCAAAGCCATAGTGAAGGACAGTGATGGACAGCCGACGGCAGTTGGGATTCGTGAATTGCTGCCCTCT
GGTTATGTGTGGGAGGGCTAACCCTTATACGCAAGGGAGTAGATGCCGACCGAACAAGAGCTGATTTCGA
GAACGCCTCAGCCAGCAACTCGCGCGAGCCTAGCAAGGCAAATGCGAGAGAACGGCCTTACGCTTGGTGG
CACAGTTCTCGTCCACAGTTCGCTAAGCTCGCTCGGCTGGGTCGCGGGAGGGCCGGTCGCAGTGATTCAG
GCCCTTCTGGATTGTGTTGGTCCCCAGGGCACGATTGTCATGCCCACGCACTCGGGTGATCTGACTGATC
CCGCAGATTGGAGATCGCCGCCCGTGCCTGCCGATTGGGTGCAGATCAGCCTCGAGGCCAGCTAGCTTGA
ACTTGTTTATTGCAGCTTATAATGGTTACAAATAAAGCAATAGCATCACAAATTTCACAAATAAAGCATT
TTTTTCACTGCATTCTAGTTGTGGTTTGTCCAAACTCATCAATGTATCTTATCATGTCTGGATCGGGCTT
CCTCGCTCACTGACTCGCTGCGCTCGGTCGTTCGGCTGCGGCGAGCGGTATCAGCTCACTCAAAGGCGGT
AATACGGTTATCCACAGAATCAGGGGATAACGCAGGAAAGAACATGTGAGCAAAAGGCCAGCAAAAGGCC
AGGAACCGTAAAAAGGCCGCGTTGCTGGCGTTTTTCCATAGGCTCCGCCCCCCTGACGAGCATCACAAAA
ATCGACGCTCAAGTCAGAGGTGGCGAAACCCGACAGGACTATAAAGATACCAGGCGTTTCCCCCTGGAAG
CTCCCTCGTGCGCTCTCCTGTTCCGACCCTGCCGCTTACCGGATACCTGTCCGCCTTTCTCCCTTCGGGA
AGCGTGGCGCTTTCTCATAGCTCACGCTGTAGGTATCTCAGTTCGGTGTAGGTCGTTCGCTCCAAGCTGG
GCTGTGTGCACGAACCCCCCGTTCAGCCCGACCGCTGCGCCTTATCCGGTAACTATCGTCTTGAGTCCAA
CCCGGTAAGACACGACTTATCGCCACTGGCAGCAGCCACTGGTAACAGGATTAGCAGAGCGAGGTATGTA
GGCGGTGCTACAGAGTTCTTGAAGTGGTGGCCTAACTACGGCTACACTAGAAGAACAGTATTTGGTATCT
GCGCTCTGCTGAAGCCAGTTACCTTCGGAAAAAGAGTTGGTAGCTCTTGATCCGGCAAACAAACCACCGC
TGGTAGCGGTGGTTTTTTTGTTTGCAAGCAGCAGATTACGCGCAGAAAAAAAGGATCTCAAGAAGATCCT
TTGATCTTTTCTACGGGGTCTGACGCTCAGTGGAACGAAAACTCACGTTAAGGGATTTTGGTCATGAGAT
TATCAAAAAGGATCTTCACCTAGATCCTTTTAAATTAAAAATGAAGTTTTAAATCAATCTAAAGTATATA
TGAGTAAACTTGGTCTGACAGTTACCAATGCTTAATCAGTGAGGCACCTATCTCAGCGATCTGTCTATTT
CGTTCATCCATAGTTGCCTGACTCCCCGTCGTGTAGATAACTACGATACGGGAGGGCTTACCATCTGGCC
CCAGTGCTGCAATGATACCGCGAGACCCACGCTCACCGGCTCCAGATTTATCAGCAATAAACCAGCCAGC
CGGAAGGGCCGAGCGCAGAAGTGGTCCTGCAACTTTATCCGCCTCCATCCAGTCTATTAATTGTTGCCGG
GAAGCTAGAGTAAGTAGTTCGCCAGTTAATAGTTTGCGCAACGTTGTTGCCATTGCTACAGGCATCGTGG
TGTCACGCTCGTCGTTTGGTATGGCTTCATTCAGCTCCGGTTCCCAACGATCAAGGCGAGTTACATGATC
CCCCATGTTGTGCAAAAAAGCGGTTAGCTCCTTCGGTCCTCCGATCGTTGTCAGAAGTAAGTTGGCCGCA
GTGTTATCACTCATGGTTATGGCAGCACTGCATAATTCTCTTACTGTCATGCCATCCGTAAGATGCTTTT
CTGTGACTGGTGAGTACTCAACCAAGTCATTCTGAGAATAGTGTATGCGGCGACCGAGTTGCTCTTGCCC
GGCGTCAATACGGGATAATACCGCGCCACATAGCAGAACTTTAAAAGTGCTCATCATTGGAAAACGTTCT
TCGGGGCGAAAACTCTCAAGGATCTTACCGCTGTTGAGATCCAGTTCGATGTAACCCACTCGTGCACCCA
ACTGATCTTCAGCATCTTTTACTTTCACCAGCGTTTCTGGGTGAGCAAAAACAGGAAGGCAAAATGCCGC
AAAAAAGGGAATAAGGGCGACACGGAAATGTTGAATACTCATACTCTTCCTTTTTCAATATTATTGAAGC
ATTTATCAGGGTTATTGTCTCATGAGCGGATACATATTTGAATGTATTTAGAAAAATAAACAAATAGGGG
TTCCGCGCACATTTCCCCGAAAAGTGCCACCTGACGTCTAAGAAACCATTATTATCATGACATTAACCTA
TAAAAATAGGCGTATCACGAGGCCCTTTCGTCTCGCGCGTTTCGGTGATGACGGTGAAAACCTCTGACAC
ATGCAGCTCCCGGAGACGGTCACAGCTTGTCTGTAAGCGGATGCCGGGAGCAGACAAGCCCGTCAGGGCG
CGTCAGCGGGTGTTGGCGGGTGTCGGGGCTGGCTTAACTATGCGGCATCAGAGCAGATTGTACTGAGAGT
GCACCATATGCGGTGTGAAATACCGCACAGATGCGTAAGGAGAAAATACCGCATCAGGCGCCATTCGCCA
TTCAGGCTGCGCAACTGTTGGGAAGGGCGATCGGTGCGGGCCTCTTCGCTATTACGCCAGCTGGCGAAAG
GGGGATGTGCTGCAAGGCGATTAAGTTGGGTAACGCCAGGGTTTTCCCAGTCACGACGTTGTAAAACGAC
GGCCAGTGAATT
Features (pLannotate 1.2.2; 23 found; start..end, strand, type, name):
      1..427     +  promoter       MT promoter: Drosophila metallothionein promoter
    472..1734    +  CDS            Hrb27C: RB27C_DROME - Also known as hrp48, Rbp7. Experimental evidence at protein level: Swiss-Prot protein existence level 1. This protein is a component of ribonucleosomes. Could be needed to organize a concentration gradient of a dorsalizing morphogen (Dm) originating in the germinal vesicle. From Drosophila melanogaster (Fruit fly).
   1663..2397    +  CDS            Adar (fragment): ADAR_DROME - Also known as hypnos-2 From Drosophila melanogaster (Fruit fly).
   2432..2944    +  CDS            Adar (fragment): ADAR_DROME - Also known as hypnos-2 From Drosophila melanogaster (Fruit fly).
   3006..3101    +  CDS            Adar (fragment): ADAR_DROME - Also known as hypnos-2 From Drosophila melanogaster (Fruit fly).
   3120..3161    +  CDS            V5 tag: epitope tag from simian virus 5
   3230..3364    -  polyA_signal   SV40 poly(A) signal: SV40 polyadenylation signal
   3387..3471    -  CDS            large T antigen (fragment): large T antigen from SV40 (simian virus 40)
   3471..3495    +  misc_feature   MCS (fragment): pUC18/19 multiple cloning site
   3532..3548    -  protein_bind   lac operator: The lac repressor binds to the lac operator to inhibit transcription in E. coli. This inhibition can be relieved by adding lactose or isopropyl-β-D-thiogalactopyranoside (IPTG). lac repressor encoded by lacI
   3556..3586    -  promoter       lac promoter: promoter for the E. coli lac operon
   3601..3622    -  protein_bind   CAP binding site: CAP binding activates transcription in the presence of cAMP. E. coli catabolite activator protein
   3635..3727    -  CDS            lacI (fragment): lac repressor; lacI; The lac repressor binds to the lac operator to inhibit transcription in E. coli. This inhibition can be relieved by adding lactose or isopropyl-β-D-thiogalactopyranoside (IPTG).
   3807..4086    +  promoter       copia promoter: strong promoter from the Drosophila transposable element copia (Sinclair et al., 1986)
   4103..4501    +  CDS            BSD: blasticidin S deaminase; Aspergillus terreus BSD; confers resistance to blasticidin
   4535..4819    +  CDS            yokD (fragment): YOKD_BACSU - Experimental evidence at protein level: Swiss-Prot protein existence level 1. May contribute to antibiotic resistance. From Bacillus subtilis (strain 168).
   4830..4964    +  polyA_signal   SV40 poly(A) signal: SV40 polyadenylation signal
   5143..5731    -  rep_origin     ori: high-copy-number ColE1/pMB1/pBR322/pUC origin of replication
   5902..6762    -  CDS            AmpR: β-lactamase; bla; confers resistance to ampicillin, carbenicillin, and related antibiotics
   6763..6867    -  promoter       AmpR promoter: bla
   6962..6997    +  CDS            rop (fragment): Rop protein, which maintains plasmids at low copy number; rop
   7099..7198    +  misc_feature   bom (fragment): basis of mobility region from pBR322
   7204..7361    -  CDS            lacZα (fragment): LacZα fragment of β-galactosidase; lacZ fragment
