[The description below was written by a language model from this plasmid's Addgene catalogue record and pLannotate feature annotations shown in this document.]
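Description:
pMT-Hrp48-ADARcd-V5 is a 7.4 kb insect-cell expression plasmid built on the pMT-V5-His backbone. It is propagated in E. coli through a high-copy ColE1/pUC-type origin and selected there with an ampicillin resistance gene (β-lactamase). For selection in Drosophila cells it carries a separate cassette in which the copia transposon promoter drives blasticidin S deaminase, followed by an SV40 polyadenylation signal. The annotation also picks up short remnants of lac, rop, bom and lacZα sequences, plus a yokD-like fragment downstream of the blasticidin gene. These appear to be backbone leftovers rather than functional elements.

The payload is a fusion open reading frame under the Drosophila metallothionein promoter, which is a metal-inducible promoter, so expression of the fusion can be switched on in culture. The coding region begins with the Drosophila melanogaster RNA-binding protein Hrp48 (Hrb27C). This is joined to Adar sequence, which the annotation reports as three fragments and which corresponds to the ADAR catalytic domain named in the insert. The fusion ends in a C-terminal V5 epitope tag for detection, and an SV40 poly(A) signal is annotated downstream. The record does not identify the cloning sites used.

The construct implements the TRIBE approach. Coupling an RNA-binding protein to the catalytic domain of an adenosine-to-inosine RNA-editing enzyme means that transcripts bound by Hrp48 acquire editing marks. These marks can be read out by RNA sequencing, which serves the stated purpose of identifying cell-specific targets of RNA-binding proteins.
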