Addgene plasmid #81172: pMT-Hrp48-ADARcd-V5
Purpose: identification of cell-specific targets of RNA binding proteins
Depositing lab: Michael Rosbash. Depositing organization: Brandeis University. Publication: TRIBE: Hijacking an RNA-Editing Enzyme to Identify Cell-Specific Targets of RNA-Binding Proteins. McMahon AC, Rahman R, Jin H, Shen JL, Fieldsend A, Luo W, Rosbash M. Cell. 2016 Mar 30. pii: S0092-8674(16)30263-X. doi: 10.1016/j.cell.2016.03.007. PubMed 27040499.
Backbone
  Vector backbone: pMT-V5-His A B C
  Vector type: Insect Expression
  Selectable markers: Blasticidin
Growth in bacteria
  Bacterial resistance: Ampicillin, 100 μg/mL
  Growth temperature: 37°C
  Growth strain: DH5alpha
  Copy number: Unknown
Gene/Insert
  Gene/Insert name: Hrp48-ADARcd fusion
  Species: D. melanogaster (fly)
  Entrez Gene: Hrb27C (a.k.a. Dmel_CG10377, 10280, CG10377, Dmel\CG10377, HRB27C, HRP48, Hrb27-C, Hrb27C/Hrp48, Hrb27c, Hrb48, Hrp48, Hrp48/Hrb27C, Ov5, RRM7, Rbp7, hnRNP27C, hnRNP48, hrb27, hrb27C, hrb27c, hrp48, l(2)02647, l(2)10280, l(2)2647, linha, p50, rrm7)
  Promoter: Drosophila metallothionein promoter
  Cloning method: Restriction Enzyme; 5′ cloning site unknown (unknown if destroyed); 3′ cloning site unknown (unknown if destroyed)
  Sequencing primers: 5′ MT-Forward; 3′ BGH-rev
Terms and licenses: Academic/Nonprofit Terms; Industry Terms: Not Available to Industry
How to cite: pMT-Hrp48-ADARcd-V5 was a gift from Michael Rosbash (Addgene plasmid # 81172 ; http://n2t.net/addgene:81172 ; RRID:Addgene_81172)
