>Addgene plasmid #81172 | pMT-Hrp48-ADARcd-V5 | addgene partial sequence | sequence record 156594 | MT-Forward 5'-CATCTCAGTGCAACTAAA-3'
GCCGCCATATGCTAGCAATGGAGGAAGACGAGAGGGGCAAACTTTTTGTGGGCGGTCTATCCTGGGAGAC
GACGCAGGAGAACCTGTCGCGCTACTTCTGCCGCTTCGGGGACATCATTGACTGTGTGGTGATGAAGAAC
AACGAGAGCGGCAGGTCGCGCGGCTTTGGCTTCGTTACCTTCGCCGATCCCACCAACGTCAACCACGTGC
TGCAGAACGGACCGCACACGCTCGACGGTCGCACCATCGACCCCAAGCCGTGCAATCCGCGCACTCTGCA
GAAACCGAAGAAGGGCGGCGGCTACAAGGTCTTCCTGGGTGGCCTGCCCTCGAACGTCACCGAGACCGAT
CTGCGGACCTTCTTTAACCGCTACGGCAAGGTCACCGAGGTGGTTATCATGTACGACCAGGAGAAGAAGA
AGTCCCGCGGCTTCGGCTTTCTCTCCTTCGAGGAGGAGTCCTCCGTTGAGCACGTGACCAACGAGCGGTA
CATCAATCTGAATGGCAAGCAGGTCGAAATCAAGAAGGCCGAGCCTCGTGATGGATCTGGCGGCCAAAAC
TCCAACAACAGTACCGTGGGAGGCGCCTATGGCAAGCTTGGTAACGAGTGCAGCCACTGGGGACCGCACC
ATGCTCCCATCAACATGATGCAGGGCCAGAATGGCCAGATGGGTGGACCGCCGCTGAATATGCCCATTGG
AGCGCCGAATATGATGCCTGGCTATCAGGGTTGGGGCACCTCGCCGCAGCAGCAACAATACGGCTACGGC
AACAGTGGCCCAGGATCGTACCAGGGATGGGGAGCTCCACCAGGACCCCAGGGACCACCACCGCAGTGGT
CGAACTACGCTGGACCTCAGCAGACGCAGGGCTACGGCGGATACGACATGTATAACTCGACGTCGACCGG
AGCTCCTTCGG
