>Addgene plasmid #81172 | pMT-Hrp48-ADARcd-V5 | addgene partial sequence | sequence record 156595 | BGH-rev 5'-TAGAAGGCACAGTCGAGG-3'
TGGTGATGGTGATGATGACCGGTACGCGTAGAATCGAGACCGAGGAGAGGGTTAGGGATAGGCTTACCTT
CGAAGGGCCCTCTAGATTCGGCAAGACCGAACTCGTCTTGTTCAATGGGTTTCTTCAGCCAGCTGCCAAG
GTCTTCTCGCTTGAATGCAGAGAACAATTCTAGCTTTGCGATCTACAAGAACAGATGTGGCAAACAATTT
GATGCATATCCTCAAATGATCCAGCATATAAACACTCACCTGATAGTCCTTAACGTTAGCTTTGGTTTGC
CCATAGTCAGTGGTTACTTTGCGGACTAAAATACCGGGCAAGTTTGCCATTAGAAATCCATACTTAACGA
AAAACGCCTGCTTTGTGATGCGAGACACCTGGCCGCCAATGGTTCGACCGGTTAGCGAGTTCACCACTTC
CAGCTCGGTGTCCCCAATGGTCCAATTGATCCCGAAGTTGGGAGCCTTGGCCTGATTCCGCGGCTCGGCC
GAAGTGACTAGTGCCAGGCGCGGCTTGTTCAGATGGTACGGCGGTGGCAGGCCTTGAATGGACTTCTCAA
TTCGGCCGCAAACTGCGCGGTACATGTGCTCCGGATGCAACAGGCTTCCCAGCACAATCGAATGCAGGTA
CACCGGTTCAATTATGGAAGACAATAGTGAGCCTTGGATGCCCACGATGTTCCAACGGGCAATTTTATCC
GAGCACGACATTGTTAGCAGGCGTTGGCCCTGCACAAAAGTCATAAATGTTGTAATGTTGATGGTTTACC
ACGATCTAATAGCAACCGCCCAATCGGGTTACCTGCAATACGCCATCCCACGTCTGGATACCATCACTGC
TTTTCACTGGAATCGTCCCCTCACCGGA
